LOCUS       Exported 5802 bp ds-DNA circular SYN 12-MAY-2021
DEFINITION  Expression of protein of interest with SNAP-Tag in Mammalian cells .
ACCESSION   .
VERSION     .
KEYWORDS    pSNAP-tag (m) Vector
SOURCE      synthetic DNA construct
  ORGANISM  synthetic DNA construct
REFERENCE   1 (bases 1 to 5802)
  AUTHORS   Ana Egana
  TITLE     Egana Lab NEB plasmids
  JOURNAL   Unpublished
REFERENCE   2 (bases 1 to 5802)
  AUTHORS   .
  TITLE     Direct Submission
  JOURNAL   Exported May 12, 2021 from SnapGene Server 1.1.58
            http://www.snapgene.com
FEATURES             Location/Qualifiers
     source          1..5802
                     /organism="synthetic DNA construct"
                     /mol_type="other DNA"
     primer_bind     complement(159..176)
                     /label=IRES reverse
                     /note="IRES internal ribosome entry site, reverse primer.
                     Also called pCDH-rev"
     primer_bind     386..405
                     /label=IRES-F
                     /note="IRES internal ribosome entry site, forward primer"
     CDS             601..1404
                     /codon_start=1
                     /gene="aph(3')-II (or nptII)"
                     /product="aminoglycoside phosphotransferase from Tn5"
                     /label=NeoR/KanR
                     /note="confers resistance to neomycin, kanamycin, and G418
                     (Geneticin(R))"
                     /translation="MGSAIEQDGLHAGSPAAWVERLFGYDWAQQTIGCSDAAVFRLSAQ
                     GRPVLFVKTDLSGALNELQDEAARLSWLATTGVPCAAVLDVVTEAGRDWLLLGEVPGQD
                     LLSSHLAPAEKVSIMADAMRRLHTLDPATCPFDHQAKHRIERARTRMEAGLVDQDDLDE
                     EHQGLAPAELFARLKARMPDGDDLVVTHGDACLPNIMVENGRFSGFIDCGRLGVADRYQ
                     DIALATRDIAEELGGEWADRFLVLYGIAAPDSQRIAFYRLLDEFF"
     primer_bind     complement(664..683)
                     /label=Neo-R
                     /note="Neomycin resistance gene, reverse primer"
     primer_bind     1274..1293
                     /label=Neo-F
                     /note="Neomycin resistance gene, forward primer"
     polyA_signal    1534..1655
                     /label=SV40 poly(A) signal
                     /note="SV40 polyadenylation signal"
     primer_bind     complement(1571..1590)
                     /label=SV40pA-R
                     /note="SV40 polyA, reverse primer"
     primer_bind     complement(1757..1773)
                     /label=M13 rev
                     /note="common sequencing primer, one of multiple similar
                     variants"
     primer_bind     complement(1757..1773)
                     /label=M13 Reverse
                     /note="In lacZ gene. Also called M13-rev"
     primer_bind     complement(1770..1792)
                     /label=M13/pUC Reverse
                     /note="In lacZ gene"
     protein_bind    1781..1797
                     /label=lac operator
                     /bound_moiety="lac repressor encoded by lacI"
                     /note="The lac repressor binds to the lac operator to
                     inhibit transcription in E. coli. This inhibition can be
                     relieved by adding lactose or
                     isopropyl-beta-D-thiogalactopyranoside (IPTG)."
     promoter        complement(1805..1835)
                     /label=lac promoter
                     /note="promoter for the E. coli lac operon"
     protein_bind    1850..1871
                     /label=CAP binding site
                     /bound_moiety="E. coli catabolite activator protein"
                     /note="CAP binding activates transcription in the presence
                     of cAMP."
     primer_bind     complement(1988..2005)
                     /label=L4440
                     /note="L4440 vector, forward primer"
     rep_origin      complement(2159..2747)
                     /direction=LEFT
                     /label=ori
                     /note="high-copy-number ColE1/pMB1/pBR322/pUC origin of
                     replication"
     primer_bind     complement(2239..2258)
                     /label=pBR322ori-F
                     /note="pBR322 origin, forward primer"
     CDS             complement(2918..3778)
                     /codon_start=1
                     /gene="bla"
                     /product="beta-lactamase"
                     /label=AmpR
                     /note="confers resistance to ampicillin, carbenicillin, and
                     related antibiotics"
                     /translation="MSIQHFRVALIPFFAAFCLPVFAHPETLVKVKDAEDQLGARVGYI
                     ELDLNSGKILESFRPEERFPMMSTFKVLLCGAVLSRIDAGQEQLGRRIHYSQNDLVEYS
                     PVTEKHLTDGMTVRELCSAAITMSDNTAANLLLTTIGGPKELTAFLHNMGDHVTRLDRW
                     EPELNEAIPNDERDTTMPVAMATTLRKLLTGELLTLASRQQLIDWMEADKVAGPLLRSA
                     LPAGWFIADKSGAGERGSRGIIAALGPDGKPSRIVVIYTTGSQATMDERNRQIAEIGAS
                     LIKHW"
     primer_bind     3541..3560
                     /label=Amp-R
                     /note="Ampicillin resistance gene, reverse primer"
     promoter        complement(3779..3883)
                     /gene="bla"
                     /label=AmpR promoter
     primer_bind     complement(3958..3977)
                     /label=pRS-marker
                     /note="pRS vectors, use to sequence yeast selectable
                     marker"
     enhancer        4149..4528
                     /label=CMV enhancer
                     /note="human cytomegalovirus immediate early enhancer"
     promoter        4529..4732
                     /label=CMV promoter
                     /note="human cytomegalovirus (CMV) immediate early
                     promoter"
     primer_bind     4683..4703
                     /label=CMV-F
                     /note="Human CMV immediate early promoter, forward primer"
     primer_bind     4777..4796
                     /label=T7
                     /note="T7 promoter, forward primer"
     promoter        4777..4795
                     /label=T7 promoter
                     /note="promoter for bacteriophage T7 RNA polymerase"
     CDS             4841..5386
                     /codon_start=1
                     /product="human O6-alkylguanine-DNA-alkyltransferase
                     variant that forms covalent bonds with benzylguanine
                     derivatives"
                     /label=SNAP-tag(R)
                     /note="optimized for mammalian expression"
                     /translation="MDKDCEMKRTTLDSPLGKLELSGCEQGLHEIKLLGKGTSAADAVE
                     VPAPAAVLGGPEPLMQATAWLNAYFHQPEAIEEFPVPALHHPVFQQESFTRQVLWKLLK
                     VVKFGEVISYQQLAALAGNPAATAAVKTALSGNPVPILIPCHRVVSSSGAVGGYEGGLA
                     VKEWLLAHEGHRLGKPGLG"
     intron          5492..5721
                     /label=chimeric intron
                     /note="chimera between introns from adenovirus and
                     immunoglobulin heavy chain genes"
     primer_bind     5704..5723
                     /label=pMT2-F
                     /note="Synthetic intron, forward primer"
     misc_feature    5800..565
                     /label=IRES
                     /note="internal ribosome entry site (IRES) of the
                     encephalomyocarditis virus (EMCV)"
ORIGIN
        1 ctcccccccc cctaacgtta ctggccgaag ccgcttggaa taaggccggt gtgcgtttgt
       61 ctatatgtta ttttccacca tattgccgtc ttttggcaat gtgagggccc ggaaacctgg
      121 ccctgtcttc ttgacgagca ttcctagggg tctttcccct ctcgccaaag gaatgcaagg
      181 tctgttgaat gtcgtgaagg aagcagttcc tctggaagct tcttgaagac aaacaacgtc
      241 tgtagcgacc ctttgcaggc agcggaaccc cccacctggc gacaggtgcc tctgcggcca
      301 aaagccacgt gtataagata cacctgcaaa ggcggcacaa ccccagtgcc acgttgtgag
      361 ttggatagtt gtggaaagag tcaaatggct ctcctcaagc gtattcaaca aggggctgaa
      421 ggatgcccag aaggtacccc attgtatggg atctgatctg gggcctcggt gcacatgctt
      481 tacatgtgtt tagtcgaggt taaaaaaacg tctaggcccc ccgaaccacg gggacgtggt
      541 tttcctttga aaaacacgat gataagcttg ccacaacccg ggataattcc tgcagccaat
      601 atgggatcgg ccattgaaca agatggattg cacgcaggtt ctccggccgc ttgggtggag
      661 aggctattcg gctatgactg ggcacaacag acaatcggct gctctgatgc cgccgtgttc
      721 cggctgtcag cgcaggggcg cccggttctt tttgtcaaga ccgacctgtc cggtgccctg
      781 aatgaactgc aggacgaggc agcgcggcta tcgtggctgg ccacgacggg cgttccttgc
      841 gcagctgtgc tcgacgttgt cactgaagcg ggaagggact ggctgctatt gggcgaagtg
      901 ccggggcagg atctcctgtc atctcacctt gctcctgccg agaaagtatc catcatggct
      961 gatgcaatgc ggcggctgca tacgcttgat ccggctacct gcccattcga ccaccaagcg
     1021 aaacatcgca tcgagcgagc acgtactcgg atggaagccg gtcttgtcga tcaggatgat
     1081 ctggacgaag agcatcaggg gctcgcgcca gccgaactgt tcgccaggct caaggcgcgc
     1141 atgcccgacg gcgatgatct cgtcgtgacc catggcgatg cctgcttgcc gaatatcatg
     1201 gtggaaaatg gccgcttttc tggattcatc gactgtggcc ggctgggtgt ggcggaccgc
     1261 tatcaggaca tagcgttggc tacccgtgat attgctgaag agcttggcgg cgaatgggct
     1321 gaccgcttcc tcgtgcttta cggtatcgcc gctcccgatt cgcagcgcat cgccttctat
     1381 cgccttcttg acgagttctt ctgaggggat caattctcta gataactgat cataatcagc
     1441 cataccacat ttgtagaggt tttacttgct ttaaaaaacc tcccacacct ccccctgaac
     1501 ctgaaacata aaatgaatgc aattgttgtt gttaacttgt ttattgcagc ttataatggt
     1561 tacaaataaa gcaatagcat cacaaatttc acaaataaag catttttttc actgcattct
     1621 agttgtggtt tgtccaaact catcaatgta tcttaacgcg tcgagtgcat tctagttgtg
     1681 gtttgtccaa actcatcaat gtatcttatc atgtctgtat accgtcgacc tctagctaga
     1741 gcttggcgta atcatggtca tagctgtttc ctgtgtgaaa ttgttatccg ctcacaattc
     1801 cacacaacat acgagccgga agcataaagt gtaaagcctg gggtgcctaa tgagtgagct
     1861 aactcacatt aattgcgttg cgctcactgc ccgctttcca gtcgggaaac ctgtcgtgcc
     1921 agctgcatta atgaatcggc caacgcgcgg ggagaggcgg tttgcgtatt gggcgctctt
     1981 ccgcttcctc gctcactgac tcgctgcgct cggtcgttcg gctgcggcga gcggtatcag
     2041 ctcactcaaa ggcggtaata cggttatcca cagaatcagg ggataacgca ggaaagaaca
     2101 tgtgagcaaa aggccagcaa aaggccagga accgtaaaaa ggccgcgttg ctggcgtttt
     2161 tccataggct ccgcccccct gacgagcatc acaaaaatcg acgctcaagt cagaggtggc
     2221 gaaacccgac aggactataa agataccagg cgtttccccc tggaagctcc ctcgtgcgct
     2281 ctcctgttcc gaccctgccg cttaccggat acctgtccgc ctttctccct tcgggaagcg
     2341 tggcgctttc tcatagctca cgctgtaggt atctcagttc ggtgtaggtc gttcgctcca
     2401 agctgggctg tgtgcacgaa ccccccgttc agcccgaccg ctgcgcctta tccggtaact
     2461 atcgtcttga gtccaacccg gtaagacacg acttatcgcc actggcagca gccactggta
     2521 acaggattag cagagcgagg tatgtaggcg gtgctacaga gttcttgaag tggtggccta
     2581 actacggcta cactagaaga acagtatttg gtatctgcgc tctgctgaag ccagttacct
     2641 tcggaaaaag agttggtagc tcttgatccg gcaaacaaac caccgctggt agcggtggtt
     2701 tttttgtttg caagcagcag attacgcgca gaaaaaaagg atctcaagaa gatcctttga
     2761 tcttttctac ggggtctgac gctcagtgga acgaaaactc acgttaaggg attttggtca
     2821 tgagattatc aaaaaggatc ttcacctaga tccttttaaa ttaaaaatga agttttaaat
     2881 caatctaaag tatatatgag taaacttggt ctgacagtta ccaatgctta atcagtgagg
     2941 cacctatctc agcgatctgt ctatttcgtt catccatagt tgcctgactc cccgtcgtgt
     3001 agataactac gatacgggag ggcttaccat ctggccccag tgctgcaatg ataccgcgag
     3061 acccacgctc accggctcca gatttatcag caataaacca gccagccgga agggccgagc
     3121 gcagaagtgg tcctgcaact ttatccgcct ccatccagtc tattaattgt tgccgggaag
     3181 ctagagtaag tagttcgcca gttaatagtt tgcgcaacgt tgttgccatt gctacaggca
     3241 tcgtggtgtc acgctcgtcg tttggtatgg cttcattcag ctccggttcc caacgatcaa
     3301 ggcgagttac atgatccccc atgttgtgca aaaaagcggt tagctccttc ggtcctccga
     3361 tcgttgtcag aagtaagttg gccgcagtgt tatcactcat ggttatggca gcactgcata
     3421 attctcttac tgtcatgcca tccgtaagat gcttttctgt gactggtgag tactcaacca
     3481 agtcattctg agaatagtgt atgcggcgac cgagttgctc ttgcccggcg tcaatacggg
     3541 ataataccgc gccacatagc agaactttaa aagtgctcat cattggaaaa cgttcttcgg
     3601 ggcgaaaact ctcaaggatc ttaccgctgt tgagatccag ttcgatgtaa cccactcgtg
     3661 cacccaactg atcttcagca tcttttactt tcaccagcgt ttctgggtga gcaaaaacag
     3721 gaaggcaaaa tgccgcaaaa aagggaataa gggcgacacg gaaatgttga atactcatac
     3781 tcttcctttt tcaatattat tgaagcattt atcagggtta ttgtctcatg agcggataca
     3841 tatttgaatg tatttagaaa aataaacaaa taggggttcc gcgcacattt ccccgaaaag
     3901 tgccacctga cgtcgacgga tcgggagatc tcccgatccc ctatggtgca ctctcagtac
     3961 aatctgctct gatgccgcat agttaagcca gtatctgctc cctgcttgtg tgttggaggt
     4021 cgctgagtag tgcgcgagca aaatttaagc tacaacaagg caaggcttga ccgacaattg
     4081 catgaagaat ctgcttaggg ttaggcgttt tgcgctgctt cgcgatgtac gggccagata
     4141 tacgcgttga cattgattat tgactagtta ttaatagtaa tcaattacgg ggtcattagt
     4201 tcatagccca tatatggagt tccgcgttac ataacttacg gtaaatggcc cgcctggctg
     4261 accgcccaac gacccccgcc cattgacgtc aataatgacg tatgttccca tagtaacgcc
     4321 aatagggact ttccattgac gtcaatgggt ggagtattta cggtaaactg cccacttggc
     4381 agtacatcaa gtgtatcata tgccaagtac gccccctatt gacgtcaatg acggtaaatg
     4441 gcccgcctgg cattatgccc agtacatgac cttatgggac tttcctactt ggcagtacat
     4501 ctacgtatta gtcatcgcta ttaccatggt gatgcggttt tggcagtaca tcaatgggcg
     4561 tggatagcgg tttgactcac ggggatttcc aagtctccac cccattgacg tcaatgggag
     4621 tttgttttgg caccaaaatc aacgggactt tccaaaatgt cgtaacaact ccgccccatt
     4681 gacgcaaatg ggcggtaggc gtgtacggtg ggaggtctat ataagcagag ctctctggct
     4741 aactagagaa cccactgctt actggcttat cgaaattaat acgactcact atagggagac
     4801 ccaagcttgg taccgagctc ggatcgatat cgaattcacc atggacaaag actgcgaaat
     4861 gaagcgcacc accctggata gccctctggg caagctggaa ctgtctgggt gcgaacaggg
     4921 cctgcacgag atcaagctgc tgggcaaagg aacatctgcc gccgacgccg tggaagtgcc
     4981 tgccccagcc gccgtgctgg gcggaccaga gccactgatg caggccaccg cctggctcaa
     5041 cgcctacttt caccagcctg aggccatcga ggagttccct gtgccagccc tgcaccaccc
     5101 agtgttccag caggagagct ttacccgcca ggtgctgtgg aaactgctga aagtggtgaa
     5161 gttcggagag gtcatcagct accagcagct ggccgccctg gccggcaatc ccgccgccac
     5221 cgccgccgtg aaaaccgccc tgagcggaaa tcccgtgccc attctgatcc cctgccaccg
     5281 ggtggtgtct agctctggcg ccgtgggggg ctacgagggc gggctcgccg tgaaagagtg
     5341 gctgctggcc cacgagggcc acagactggg caagcctggg ctgggtcctg caggtatagg
     5401 cgcgccagga tccctcgagt gaggcggccg catagataac tgatccagtg tgctggaatt
     5461 aattcgctgt ctgcgagggc cagctgttgg ggtgagtact ccctctcaaa agcgggcatg
     5521 acttctgcgc taagattgtc agtttccaaa aacgaggagg atttgatatt cacctggccc
     5581 gcggtgatgc ctttgagggt ggccgcgtcc atctggtcag aaaagacaat ctttttgttg
     5641 tcaagcttga ggtgtggcag gcttgagatc tggccataca cttgagtgac aatgacatcc
     5701 actttgcctt tctctccaca ggtgtccact cccaggtcca actgcaggtc gagcatgcat
     5761 ctagggcggc caattccgcc cctctccccc cccccctttt cc
//
